Addgene plasmid #26358: pBABE-hLin28B
Depositing lab: George Daley. Depositing organization: Boston Children's Hospital. Publication: Lin28 promotes transformation and is associated with advanced human malignancies. Viswanathan SR, Powers JT, Einhorn W, Hoshida Y, Ng TL, Toffanin S, O'Sullivan M, Lu J, Phillips LA, Lockhart VL, Shah SP, Tanwar PS, Mermel CH, Beroukhim R, Azam M, Teixeira J, Meyerson M, Hughes TP, Llovet JM, Radich J, Mullighan CG, Golub TR, Sorensen PH, Daley GQ. Nat Genet. 2009 Jul . 41(7):843-8. 10.1038/ng.392 PubMed 19483683.
Backbone
  Vector backbone: pBabe.puro
  Backbone size w/o insert (bp): 5169
  Vector type: Mammalian Expression, Retroviral
  Selectable markers: Puromycin
Growth in bacteria
  Bacterial resistance: Ampicillin, 100 μg/mL
  Growth temperature: 37°C
  Growth strain: DH5alpha
  Copy number: High Copy
Gene/Insert
  Gene/Insert name: lin-28 homolog B (alt name: lin28-b)
  Species: H. sapiens (human)
  Insert size (bp): 753
  Mutation: None
  GenBank ID: NM_001004317
  Entrez Gene: LIN28B (a.k.a. CSDD2)
  Cloning method: Restriction Enzyme
  Sequencing primers: 5′ pBABE 5' primer
Terms and licenses: Academic/Nonprofit Terms; Industry Terms: Not Available to Industry
How to cite: pBABE-hLin28B was a gift from George Daley (Addgene plasmid # 26358 ; http://n2t.net/addgene:26358 ; RRID:Addgene_26358)
