[The description below was written by a language model from this plasmid's Addgene catalogue record and pLannotate feature annotations shown in this document.]
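Description:
pBABE-hLin28B is a Moloney murine leukemia virus-based retroviral expression vector built on the pBabe.puro backbone, carrying the human LIN28B (lin-28 homolog B, also called CSDD2) coding sequence without mutations. In bacteria it is maintained as a high-copy plasmid through a ColE1/pUC-type origin and selected with ampicillin via the β-lactamase gene and its own promoter. A short lacI fragment in the annotation appears to be a backbone remnant with no functional role.

The retroviral cassette, which lies on the reverse strand of the sequenced record, is flanked by MMLV long terminal repeats. Downstream of the 5' LTR are a packaging signal (Ψ) and a truncated gag segment lacking its start codon, which together promote efficient encapsidation of the vector RNA when the plasmid is introduced into a packaging cell line. No separate promoter is annotated upstream of the insert, so LIN28B is presumably transcribed from the 5' LTR, as is standard for pBABE vectors. A short annotated match to a FLAG epitope sits just upstream of the LIN28B open reading frame, suggesting a possible N-terminal FLAG tag, although the catalogue entry does not list any tag. Following the insert, an SV40 enhancer/early promoter drives puromycin N-acetyltransferase, allowing puromycin selection of stably transduced mammalian cells.

LIN28B is an RNA-binding protein that suppresses maturation of let-7 family microRNAs. The construct is suited to stable ectopic expression of LIN28B in mammalian cells, and the associated publication concerns the role of Lin28 proteins in cellular transformation and advanced human malignancies.
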