Features (pLannotate 1.2.2; 13 found; start..end, strand, type, name):
      2..54      +  CDS            lacI (fragment): lac repressor; lacI; The lac repressor binds to the lac operator to inhibit transcription in E. coli. This inhibition can be relieved by adding lactose or isopropyl-β-D-thiogalactopyranoside (IPTG).
    120..589     -  LTR            LTR: long terminal repeat from Moloney murine leukemia virus
    590..711     -  LTR            3' LTR (ΔU3) (fragment): self-inactivating 3' long terminal repeat (LTR) from Moloney murine leukemia virus
    810..1409    -  CDS            PuroR: puromycin N-acetyltransferase; pac from Streptomyces alboniger; confers resistance to puromycin
   1419..1748    -  promoter       SV40 promoter: SV40 enhancer and early promoter
   1768..2517    -  CDS            LIN28B: LN28B_HUMAN - Also known as CSDD2. Experimental evidence at protein level: Swiss-Prot protein existence level 1. Suppressor of microRNA (miRNA) biogenesis, including that of let-7 and possibly of miR107, miR-143 and miR-200c. Binds primary let-7 transcripts (pri-let-7), including pri-let-7g and pri-let-7a-1, and sequester them in the nucleolus, away from the microprocessor complex, hence preventing their processing into mature miRNA (PubMed:22118463). Does not act on pri-miR21 (PubMed:22118463). The repression of let-7 expression is required for normal development and contributes to maintain t
   2564..2584    -  CDS            3xFLAG (fragment): three tandem FLAG® epitope tags
   2600..3016    -  CDS            gag (truncated): truncated Moloney murine leukemia virus (MMLV) gag gene lacking the start codon
   3083..3357    -  misc_feature   MESV Ψ (fragment): packaging signal of murine embryonic stem cell virus
   3481..3950    -  LTR            LTR: long terminal repeat from Moloney murine leukemia virus
   3981..4085    +  promoter       AmpR promoter: bla
   4086..4946    +  CDS            AmpR: β-lactamase; bla; confers resistance to ampicillin, carbenicillin, and related antibiotics
   5106..5694    +  rep_origin     ori: high-copy-number ColE1/pMB1/pBR322/pUC origin of replication
>Addgene plasmid #26358 | pBABE-hLin28B | addgene full sequence | sequence record 127693 | Addgene NGS result
AGCGCCCAATACGCAAACCGCCTCTCCCCGCGCGTTGGCCGATTCATTAATGCAACTATGGCCATTTAAT
GTAAATACTTAAGAAAAAAAACCAAATTAATTTTGATACATGCTGCATGTGAAAGACCCCCGCTGACGGG
TAGTCAATCACTCAGAGGAGACCCTCCCAAGGAACAGCGAGACCACAAGTCGGATGCAACTGCAAGAGGG
TTTATTGGATACACGGGTACCCGGGCGACTCAGTCAATCGGAGGACTGGCGCCCCGAGTGAGGGGTTGTG
GGCTCTTTTATTGAGCTCGGGGAGCAGAAGCGCGCGAACAGAAGCGAGAAGCGAACTGATTGGTTAGTTC
AAATAAGGCACAGGGTCATTTCAGGTCCTTGGGGCACCCTGGAAACATCTGATGGTTCTCTAGAAACTGC
TGAGGGCTGGACCGCATCTGGGGACCATCTGTTCTTGGCCCTGAGCCGGGGCAGGAACTGCTTACCACAG
ATATCCTGTTTGGCCCATATTCAGCTGTTCCATCTGTTCTTGGCCCTGAGCCGGGGCAGGAACTGCTTAC
CACAGATATCCTGTTTGGCCCATATTCAGCTGTTCCATCTGTTCCTGACCTTGATCTGAACTTCTCTATT
CTCAGTTATGTATTTTTCCATGCCTTGCAAAATGGCGTTACTTAAGCTAGCTTGCCAAACCTACAGGTGG
GGTCTTTCATTCCCCCCTTTTTCTGGAGACTAAATAAAATCTTTTATTTTATCGATGCATGGGGTCGTGC
GCTCCTTTCGGTCGGGCGCTGCGGGTCGTGGGGCGGGCGTCAGGCACCGGGCTTGCGGGTCATGCACCAG
GTGCGCGGTCCTTCGGGCACCTCGACGTCGGCGGTGACGGTGAAGCCGAGCCGCTCGTAGAAGGGGAGGT
TGCGGGGCGCGGAGGTCTCCAGGAAGGCGGGCACCCCGGCGCGCTCGGCCGCCTCCACTCCGGGGAGCAC
GACGGCGCTGCCCAGACCCTTGCCCTGGTGGTCGGGCGAGACGCCGACGGTGGCCAGGAACCACGCGGGC
TCCTTGGGCCGGTGCGGCGCCAGGAGGCCTTCCATCTGTTGCTGCGCGGCCAGCCGGGAACCGCTCAACT
CGGCCATGCGCGGGCCGATCTCGGCGAACACCGCCCCCGCTTCGACGCTCTCCGGCGTGGTCCAGACCGC
CACCGCGGCGCCGTCGTCCGCGACCCACACCTTGCCGATGTCGAGCCCGACGCGCGTGAGGAAGAGTTCT
TGCAGCTCGGTGACCCGCTCGATGTGGCGGTCCGGATCGACGGTGTGGCGCGTGGCGGGGTAGTCGGCGA
ACGCGGCGGCGAGGGTGCGTACGGCCCTGGGGACGTCGTCGCGGGTGGCGAGGCGCACCGTGGGCTTGTA
CTCGGTCATGGTAAGCTTTTTGCAAAAGCCTAGGCCTCCAAAAAAGCCTCCTCACTACTTCTGGAATAGC
TCAGAGGCCGAGGCGGCCTCGGCCTCTGCATAAATAAAAAAAATTAGTCAGCCATGGGGCGGAGAATGGG
CGGAACTGGGCGGAGTTAGGGGCGGGATGGGCGGAGTTAGGGGCGGGACTATGGTTGCTGACTAATTGAG
ATGCATGCTTTGCATACTTCTGCCTGCTGGGGAGCCTGGGGACTTTCCACACCTGGTTGCTGACTAATTG
AGATGCATGCTTTGCATACTTCTGCCTGCTGGGGAGCCTGGGGACTTTCCACACCCTAACTGACACACAT
TCCACAGGGTCGACTTATGTCTTTTTCCTTTTTTGAACTGAAGGCCCCTTTTTGCTTTGCTCTTCTGGTG
CTATAGATGACTTCGTGGAGGAAGCTTCTTGAGGTGACCTGCCTGACCGTTCTGAGATCTCTGCCCTAGC
CTCCTGAGGAAACGGTGGTGATGTACAGCCATGCCCGCCTCCCACTTCTCGAGGGAGAGTTGAAGTGCAT
GGCTGGGATTCTGCTTCCTGTCTTCCCTGAGAACTCGCGGGTGGCTGTGCAACATTTTTATGTGGGCAGT
TTGCCACCATGTGCATGATGCTCTGACAGTAATGGCACTTCTTTGGCTGAGGAGGTAGACTACATTCCTT
AGCATGATGATCAAGGCCACCACAGTTGTAGCATCTATCTCCCTTTGGTTTTCTTTTCTGTAGTGTCTTC
CCTTTGGGTCTTCTTTCACTTCCTAAACAGGGGCTCCCACCAGGTCCTGTTACCCGTATTGACTCAAGGC
CTTTGGAAGATTTTTTAAATGTGAATTCCACTGGTTCTCCTTCTTTTAGGCTTCTAAATCCTTCCATGAA
TAGTTTGCTTTGGTGTACAAATACATCGACTGGAATATCCAAGGGGCTTCCCTCTCGGTTTATCATGGAG
ATGAATCCAAATCCCATGCGCACATTGAACCACTTACAGTGGCCAGTTCCGCGCAAAACCTGGGATTCCT
CCTCTGCCGGCTCCGGCAGCTTCCCGGGCTCTTCTCCACCACCTTTGCTAGCCCCGCCTTCGGCCATTGG
TACCGATATCAGATCTATCGATGAATTCGCGGCCGCAAGCTTGTCGTCATCGTCTTTGTAGTCCATGGTG
GATCCGGCCGGCGCCTAGAGAAGGAGTGAGGGCTGGATAAAGGGAGGATCGAGGCGGGGTCGAACGAGGA
GGTTCAAGGGGGAGAGACGGGGCGGATGGAGGAAGAGGAGGCGGAGGCTTAGGGTGTACAAAGGGCTTGA
CCCAGGGAGGGGGGTCAAAAGCCAAGGCTTCCCAGGTCACGATGTAGGGGACCTGGTCTGGGTGTCCATG
CGGGCCAGGTGAAAAGACCTTGATCTTAACCTGGGTGATGAGGTCTCGGTTAAAGGTGCCGTCTCGCGGC
CATCCGACGTTAAAGGTTGGCCATTCTGCAGAGCAGAAGGTAACCCAACGTCTCTTCTTGACATCTACCG
ACTGGTTGTGAGCGATCCGCTCGACATCTTTCCAGTGACCTAAGGTCAAACTTAAGGGAGTGGTAACAGT
CTGGCCCTAATTTTCAGACAAATACAGAAACACAGTCAGACAGAGACAACACAGAACGATGCTGCAGCGC
TGCAGCAGACAAGACGCGCGGCTTCGGTTCCAAACCGAAAGCAAAAATTCAGACGGAGGCGGGAACTGTT
TTAGGTTCTCGTCTCCTACCAGAACCACATATCCTGACGGGGTCGGATTCCACATCGACTCCCTTCCTCA
GGTCGGGCCACAAAAACGGCCCCCAAAGTCCCTGGGACGTCTCCCAGGGTTGCGGCCGGGTGTTCAGAAC
TCGTCAGTTCCACCACGGGTCCGCCAGATACAGAGCTAGTTAGCTAACTAGTACCGACGCAGGCGCATAA
AATCAGTCATAGACACTAGACAATCGGACAGACACAGATAAGTTGCTGGCCAGCTTGCCTCCCGGTGGTG
GGTCGGTGGTCCCTGGGCAGGGGTCTCCCGATCCCGGACGAGCCCCCAAATGAAAGACCCCCGCTGACGG
GTAGTCAATCACTCAGAGGAGACCCTCCCAAGGAACAGCGAGACCACAAGTCGGATGCAACTGCAAGAGG
GTTTATTGGATACACGGGTACCCGGGCGACTCAGTCAATCGGAGGACTGGCGCCCCGAGTGAGGGGTTGT
GGGCTCTTTTATTGAGCTCGGGGAGCAGAAGCGCGCGAACAGAAGCGAGAAGCGAACTGATTGGTTAGTT
CAAATAAGGCACAGGGTCATTTCAGGTCCTTGGGGCACCCTGGAAACATCTGATGGTTCTCTAGAAACTG
CTGAGGGCTGGACCGCATCTGGGGACCATCTGTTCTTGGCCCTGAGCCGGGGCAGGAACTGCTTACCACA
GATATCCTGTTTGGCCCATATTCAGCTGTTCCATCTGTTCTTGGCCCTGAGCCGGGGCAGGAACTGCTTA
CCACAGATATCCTGTTTGGCCCATATTCAGGCTGCAGGTGGCACTTTTCGGGGAAATGTGCGCGGAACCC
CTATTTGTTTATTTTTCTAAATACATTCAAATATGTATCCGCTCATGAGACAATAACCCTGATAAATGCT
TCAATAATATTGAAAAAGGAAGAGTATGAGTATTCAACATTTCCGTGTCGCCCTTATTCCCTTTTTTGCG
GCATTTTGCCTTCCTGTTTTTGCTCACCCAGAAACGCTGGTGAAAGTAAAAGATGCTGAAGATCAGTTGG
GTGCACGAGTGGGTTACATCGAACTGGATCTCAACAGCGGTAAGATCCTTGAGAGTTTTCGCCCCGAAGA
ACGTTTTCCAATGATGAGCACTTTTAAAGTTCTGCTATGTGGCGCGGTATTATCCCGTATTGACGCCGGG
CAAGAGCAACTCGGTCGCCGCATACACTATTCTCAGAATGACTTGGTTGAGTACTCACCAGTCACAGAAA
AGCATCTTACGGATGGCATGACAGTAAGAGAATTATGCAGTGCTGCCATAACCATGAGTGATAACACTGC
GGCCAACTTACTTCTGACAACGATCGGAGGACCGAAGGAGCTAACCGCTTTTTTGCACAACATGGGGGAT
CATGTAACTCGCCTTGATCGTTGGGAACCGGAGCTGAATGAAGCCATACCAAACGACGAGCGTGACACCA
CGATGCCTGTAGCAATGGCAACAACGTTGCGCAAACTATTAACTGGCGAACTACTTACTCTAGCTTCCCG
GCAACAATTAATAGACTGGATGGAGGCGGATAAAGTTGCAGGACCACTTCTGCGCTCGGCCCTTCCGGCT
GGCTGGTTTATTGCTGATAAATCTGGAGCCGGTGAGCGTGGGTCTCGCGGTATCATTGCAGCACTGGGGC
CAGATGGTAAGCCCTCCCGTATCGTAGTTATCTACACGACGGGGAGTCAGGCAACTATGGATGAACGAAA
TAGACAGATCGCTGAGATAGGTGCCTCACTGATTAAGCATTGGTAACTGTCAGACCAAGTTTACTCATAT
ATACTTTAGATTGATTTGCGGCCGCAAAAGGATCTAGGTGAAGATCCTTTTTGATAATCTCATGACCAAA
ATCCCTTAACGTGAGTTTTCGTTCCACTGAGCGTCAGACCCCGTAGAAAAGATCAAAGGATCTTCTTGAG
ATCCTTTTTTTCTGCGCGTAATCTGCTGCTTGCAAACAAAAAAACCACCGCTACCAGCGGTGGTTTGTTT
GCCGGATCAAGAGCTACCAACTCTTTTTCCGAAGGTAACTGGCTTCAGCAGAGCGCAGATACCAAATACT
GTTCTTCTAGTGTAGCCGTAGTTAGGCCACCACTTCAAGAACTCTGTAGCACCGCCTACATACCTCGCTC
TGCTAATCCTGTTACCAGTGGCTGCTGCCAGTGGCGATAAGTCGTGTCTTACCGGGTTGGACTCAAGACG
ATAGTTACCGGATAAGGCGCAGCGGTCGGGCTGAACGGGGGGTTCGTGCACACAGCCCAGCTTGGAGCGA
ACGACCTACACCGAACTGAGATACCTACAGCGTGAGCTATGAGAAAGCGCCACGCTTCCCGAAGGGAGAA
AGGCGGACAGGTATCCGGTAAGCGGCAGGGTCGGAACAGGAGAGCGCACGAGGGAGCTTCCAGGGGGAAA
CGCCTGGTATCTTTATAGTCCTGTCGGGTTTCGCCACCTCTGACTTGAGCGTCGATTTTTGTGATGCTCG
TCAGGGGGGCGGAGCCTATGGAAAAACGCCAGCAACGCGGCCTTTTTACGGTTCCTGGCCTTTTGCTGGC
CTTTTGCTCACATGTTCTTTCCTGCGTTATCCCCTGATTCTGTGGATAACCGTATTACCGCCTTTGAGTG
AGCTGATACCGCTCGCCGCAGCCGAACGACCGAGCGCAGCGAGTCAGTGAGCGAGGAAGCGGAAG
