>Addgene plasmid #26358 | pBABE-hLin28B | addgene partial sequence | sequence record 32568 | 26358 with pBABE-5'
CTACAAAGACGATGACGACAAGCTTGCGGCCGCGAATTCATCGATAGATCTGATATCGGTACCAATGGCC
GAAGGCGGGGCTAGCAAAGGTGGTGGAGAAGAGCCCGGGAAGCTGCCGGAGCCGGCAGAGGAGGAATCCC
AGGTTTTGCGCGGAACTGGCCACTGTAAGTGGTTCAATGTGCGCATGGGATTTGGATTCATCTCCATGAT
AAACCGAGAGGGAAGCCCCTTGGATATTCCAGTCGATGTATTTGTACACCAAAGCAAACTATTCATGGAA
GGATTTAGAAGCCTAAAAGAAGGAGAACCAGTGGAATTCACATTTAAAAAATCTTCCAAAGGCCTTGAGT
CAATACGGGTAACAGGACCTGGTGGGAGCCCCTGTTTAGGAAGTGAAAGAAGACCCAAAGGGAAGACACT
ACAGAAAAGAAAACCAAAGGGAGATAGATGCTACAACTGTGGTGGCCTTGATCATCATGCTAAGGAATGT
AGTCTACCTCCTCAGCCAAAGAAGTGCCATTACTGTCAGAGCATCATGCACATGGTGGCAAACTGCCCAC
ATAAAAATGTTGCACAGCCACCCGCGAGTTCTCAGGGAAGACAGGAAGCAGAATCCCAGCCATGCACTTC
AACTCTCCCTCGAGAAGTGGGAGGCGGGCATGGCTGTACATCACCACCGTTTCCTCAGGAGGCTAGGGCA
GAGATCTCAGAACGGTCAGGCAGGTCACCTCAAGAAGCTTCCTCCACGAAGTCATCTATAGCACCAGAAG
AGCAAAGCAAAAAGGGGCCTTCAGTTCAAAAAAGGAAAAAGACATAAGTCGACCCTGTGGAATGTGTGTC
AGTTAGGGTGTGGAAAGTCCCCAGGCTCCCCAGCAGGCAGAAGTATGCAAAGCATGCATCTCAATTAGTC
A
